Addgene plasmid #67770: Kohinoor/pRSETb
Purpose: Kohinoor for bacterial expression
Depositing lab: Takeharu Nagai. Depositing organization: The University of Osaka. Publication: A fast- and positively photoswitchable fluorescent protein for ultralow-laser-power RESOLFT nanoscopy. Tiwari DK, Arai Y, Yamanaka M, Matsuda T, Agetsuma M, Nakano M, Fujita K, Nagai T. Nat Methods. 2015 Jun;12(6):515-8. doi: 10.1038/nmeth.3362. Epub 2015 Apr 20. PubMed 25894946.
Backbone
  Vector backbone: pRSETB
  Backbone manufacturer: Invitrogen
  Vector type: Bacterial Expression
Growth in bacteria
  Bacterial resistance: Ampicillin, 100 μg/mL
  Growth temperature: 37°C
  Growth strain: XL10 Gold
  Copy number: High Copy
Gene/Insert
  Gene/Insert name: Kohinoor
  Species: Synthetic
  Insert size (bp): 675
  GenBank ID: AB935555
  Promoter: T7
  Tag / fusion protein: 6xHis (N terminal on backbone)
  Cloning method: Restriction Enzyme; 5′ cloning site BamHI (unknown if destroyed); 3′ cloning site EcoRI (unknown if destroyed)
  Sequencing primers: 5′ CATCATGGTATGGCTAGCATGACTGG; 3′ GCTAGTTATTGCTCAGCGG
Terms and licenses: Academic/Nonprofit Terms; Industry Terms: Not Available to Industry
How to cite: Kohinoor/pRSETb was a gift from Takeharu Nagai (Addgene plasmid # 67770 ; http://n2t.net/addgene:67770 ; RRID:Addgene_67770)
