[The description below was written by a language model from this plasmid's Addgene catalogue record.]
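Description:
Kohinoor/pRSETb is a bacterial expression plasmid built on the commercial pRSETB backbone, carrying the coding sequence for Kohinoor, a synthetic fluorescent protein. It is a high-copy plasmid propagated in E. coli under ampicillin selection. No feature table accompanies the record, so the origin of replication and other backbone elements are not itemised.

The 675 bp Kohinoor insert was placed by restriction cloning between the BamHI and EcoRI sites of the vector's polylinker; whether those sites remain intact is not recorded. Transcription is driven by the T7 promoter, so protein production depends on a host strain that supplies T7 RNA polymerase, whereas the strain listed for growth serves as a cloning and maintenance host. The backbone contributes an N-terminal 6xHis tag fused in frame to Kohinoor, which allows the recombinant protein to be purified by immobilised metal affinity chromatography.

The stated purpose is bacterial expression of Kohinoor. The associated publication describes a fast, positively photoswitchable fluorescent protein developed for RESOLFT super-resolution nanoscopy at very low laser power. In positive photoswitching, the light that excites fluorescence also drives the protein into its fluorescent state, while a different wavelength switches it off. This construct is therefore suited to producing His-tagged protein for purification and for in vitro characterisation of its spectral and switching properties. It can also serve as a source of the Kohinoor coding sequence for subcloning into other expression vectors.
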