>Addgene plasmid #67770 | Kohinoor/pRSETb | addgene partial sequence | sequence record 123630 | T7 5'-TAATACGACTCACTATAGGG-3'
CTCTAGAATATTTTGTTTACTTTAGAAGGAGATATACATATGCGGGGTTCTCATCATCATCATCATCATG
GTATGGCTAGCATGACTGGTGGACAGCAAATGGGTCGGGATCTGTACGACGATGACGATAAGGATCCCAC
CATGAGTGTGATTAAACCAGACATGAAGATCAAGCTGCGTATGGAAGGCGCTGTAAATGGACACCCGTTC
GCGATTGAAGGAGTTGGCCTTGGGAAGCCTTTCGAGGGAAAACAGAGTATGGACCTTAAAGTCAAAGAAG
GCGGACCTCTGCCTTTCGCCTATGACATCTTGACAATGGCCTTCTGTTACGGCAACAGGGTATTCGCCAA
ATACCCAGAAAATATAGTAGATTATTTCAAGCAGTCGTTTCCTGAGGGCTACTCTTGGGAACGAAGCATG
ATTTACGAAGACGGGGGCATTTGTATCGCGACAAACGACATAACCCTGGATGGTGACTGTTATATCTATG
AAATTCGATTTGATGGTGTGAACTTTCCTGCCAATGGTCCAGTTATGCAGAAGAGGACTGTGAAATGGGA
GCCATCCACTGAGAAATTGTATGTGCGTGATGGAGTGCTGAAGAGCGATGGCAACTACGCTCTGTCGCTT
GAAGGAGGTGGCCACTACCGATGTGACTCCAAAACTACTTATAAAGCTAAGAAGGTTGTCCAGTTGCCAG
ACTATCACGATGTGGTCCACCACATTGAGATTAAAAGCCACGACAGAGATTACAGTAATGTTAATCTGCA
TGAGCATGCCGAAGCGCATTCTGGGCTGCCGAGGCAGGCCAAGTAAGAATTCGAAGCTTGATCCGGCTGC
TAACAAAGCCCGAAAGGAAGCTGAGTTGGC
