>Addgene plasmid #67770 | Kohinoor/pRSETb | addgene partial sequence | sequence record 123633 | T7term 5'-GCTAGTTATTGCTCAGCGG-3'
GGGCTTTGTTAGCAGCCGGATCAAGCTTCGAATTCTTACTTGGCCTGCCTCGGCAGCCCAGAATGCGCTT
CGGCATGCTCATGCAGATTAACATTACTGTAATCTCTGTCGTGGCTTTTAATCTCAATGTGGTGGACCAC
ATCGTGATAGTCTGGCAACTGGACAACCTTCTTAGCTTTATAAGTAGTTTTGGAGTCACATCGGTAGTGG
CCACCTCCTTCAAGCGACAGAGCGTAGTTGCCATCGCTCTTCAGCACTCCATCACGCACATACAATTTCT
CAGTGGATGGCTCCCATTTCACAGTCCTCTTCTGCATAACTGGACCATTGGCAGGAAAGTTCACACCATC
AAATCGAATTTCATAGATATAACAGTCACCATCCAGGGTTATGTCGTTTGTCGCGATACAAATGCCCCCG
TCTTCGTAAATCATGCTTCGTTCCCAAGAGTAGCCCTCAGGAAACGACTGCTTGAAATAATCTACTATAT
TTTCTGGGTATTTGGCGAATACCCTGTTGCCGTAACAGAAGGCCATTGTCAAGATGTCATAGGCGAAAGG
CAGAGGTCCGCCTTCTTTGACTTTAAGGTCCATACTCTGTTTTCCCTCGAAAGGCTTCCCAAGGCCAACT
CCTTCAATCGCGAACGGGTGTCCATTTACAGCGCCTTCCATACGCAGCTTGATCTTCATGTCTGGTTTAA
TCACACTCATGGTGGGATCCTTATCGTCATCGTCGTACAGATCCCGACCCATTTGCTGTCCACCAGTCAT
GCTAGCCATACCATGATGATGATGATGATGAGAACCCCGCATATGTATATCTCCTTCTTAAAGTTAAACA
AAATTATTTC
