>Addgene plasmid #67770 | Kohinoor/pRSETb | depositor partial sequence | sequence record 123635 | Kohinoor
ATGAGTGTGATTAAACCAGACATGAAGATCAAGCTGCGTATGGAAGGCGCTGTAAATGGACACCCGTTCG
CGATTGAAGGAGTTGGCCTTGGGAAGCCTTTCGAGGGAAAACAGAGTATGGACCTTAAAGTCAAAGAAGG
CGGACCTCTGCCTTTCGCCTATGACATCTTGACAATGGCCTTCTGTTACGGCAACAGGGTATTCGCCAAA
TACCCAGAAAATATAGTAGATTATTTCAAGCAGTCGTTTCCTGAGGGCTACTCTTGGGAACGAAGCATGA
TTTACGAAGACGGGGGCATTTGTATCGCGACAAACGACATAACCCTGGATGGTGACTGTTATATCTATGA
AATTCGATTTGATGGTGTGAACTTTCCTGCCAATGGTCCAGTTATGCAGAAGAGGACTGTGAAATGGGAG
CCATCCACTGAGAAATTGTATGTGCGTGATGGAGTGCTGAAGAGCGATGGCAACTACGCTCTGTCGCTTG
AAGGAGGTGGCCACTACCGATGTGACTCCAAAACTACTTATAAAGCTAAGAAGGTTGTCCAGTTGCCAGA
CTATCACGATGTGGTCCACCACATTGAGATTAAAAGCCACGACAGAGATTACAGTAATGTTAATCTGCAT
GAGCATGCCGAAGCGCATTCTGGGCTGCCGAGGCAGGCCAAGTAA
